Addgene plasmid #46448: pGEX Jak2-SH2
Depositing lab: Bruce Mayer. Depositing organization: University of Connecticut Health Center. Publication: High-throughput phosphotyrosine profiling using SH2 domains. Machida K, Thompson CM, Dierck K, Jablonowski K, Karkkainen S, Liu B, Zhang H, Nash PD, Newman DK, Nollau P, Pawson T, Renkema GH, Saksela K, Schiller MR, Shin DG, Mayer BJ. Mol Cell. 2007 Jun 22;26(6):899-915. 10.1016/j.molcel.2007.05.031 PubMed 17588523.
Backbone
  Vector backbone: pGEX6P1
  Backbone manufacturer: GE Healthcare Biosciences
  Backbone size w/o insert (bp): 4900
  Vector type: Bacterial Expression
Growth in bacteria
  Bacterial resistance: Ampicillin, 100 μg/mL
  Growth temperature: 37°C
  Growth strain: DH5alpha
  Copy number: Low Copy
Gene/Insert
  Gene/Insert name: Jak2 (alt names: JAK2; JTK10; JAK2)
  Species: H. sapiens (human)
  Insert size (bp): 329
  Mutation: contains amino acids 394-497
  Entrez Gene: JAK2 (a.k.a. JTK10)
  Promoter: Tac
  Tag / fusion protein: GST (N terminal on backbone); PreScission (N terminal on backbone)
  Cloning method: Restriction Enzyme; 5′ cloning site BamHI (not destroyed); 3′ cloning site NotI (not destroyed)
  Sequencing primers: 5′ pGEX-5; 3′ pGEX-3
Terms and licenses: Academic/Nonprofit Terms; Industry Terms: Not Available to Industry
Depositor comments: The molecular weight of the GST fusion protein is approximately 37 kDa
How to cite: pGEX Jak2-SH2 was a gift from Bruce Mayer (Addgene plasmid # 46448 ; http://n2t.net/addgene:46448 ; RRID:Addgene_46448)
