[The description below was written by a language model from this plasmid's Addgene catalogue record and the feature table of its GenBank file.]
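Description:
pGEX Jak2-SH2 is a bacterial expression plasmid built on the pGEX6P1 backbone for producing the SH2 domain of human JAK2 as a glutathione S-transferase fusion in E. coli. The insert, about 329 bp encoding JAK2 amino acids 394–497, was cloned between the BamHI and NotI sites, both of which remain intact. This places it in frame downstream of the Schistosoma japonicum GST coding sequence and a human rhinovirus 3C/PreScission protease recognition site. The insert itself is not annotated in the feature table, but it falls in the gap between the protease site and the pGEX 3' sequencing primer site. The full annotated sequence is 5,276 bp.

Expression is driven by the tac promoter, a strong trp/lac hybrid, followed by a lac operator. The plasmid carries its own lacI gene under the lacIq promoter, so the repressor keeps transcription off until it is induced with IPTG. The plasmid replicates from a ColE1/pBR322-type origin. The catalogue entry lists it as low copy, whereas the generic feature annotation calls this origin family high copy. Selection is by ampicillin resistance from the bla gene. A residual lac promoter/operator and lacZ-alpha fragment from the backbone are also present.

The depositor reports that the fusion protein is approximately 37 kDa. GST allows affinity purification on glutathione resin, and the PreScission site permits removal of the tag if the free domain is needed. The associated publication concerns high-throughput phosphotyrosine profiling using SH2 domains, which suggests the purified GST-SH2 protein serves as a probe for tyrosine-phosphorylated binding sites in protein samples.
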