LOCUS       Exported 5276 bp ds-DNA circular SYN 12-MAY-2021
DEFINITION  synthetic circular DNA
ACCESSION   .
VERSION     .
KEYWORDS    pGEX Jak2-SH2
SOURCE      synthetic DNA construct
  ORGANISM  synthetic DNA construct
REFERENCE   1 (bases 1 to 5276)
  AUTHORS   Machida K, Thompson CM, Dierck K, Jablonowski K, Karkkainen S, Liu
            B, Zhang H, Nash PD, Newman DK, Nollau P, Pawson T, Renkema GH,
            Saksela K, Schiller MR, Shin DG, Mayer BJ
  TITLE     High-throughput phosphotyrosine profiling using SH2 domains.
  JOURNAL   Mol Cell. 2007 Jun 22;26(6):899-915.
  PUBMED    17588523
REFERENCE   2 (bases 1 to 5276)
  AUTHORS   .
  TITLE     Direct Submission
  JOURNAL   Exported May 12, 2021 from SnapGene Server 1.1.58
            http://www.snapgene.com
FEATURES             Location/Qualifiers
     source          1..5276
                     /organism="synthetic DNA construct"
                     /mol_type="other DNA"
     promoter        183..211
                     /label=tac promoter
                     /note="strong E. coli promoter; hybrid between the trp and
                     lac UV5 promoters"
     protein_bind    219..235
                     /label=lac operator
                     /bound_moiety="lac repressor encoded by lacI"
                     /note="The lac repressor binds to the lac operator to
                     inhibit transcription in E. coli. This inhibition can be
                     relieved by adding lactose or
                     isopropyl-beta-D-thiogalactopyranoside (IPTG)."
     CDS             258..911
                     /codon_start=1
                     /product="glutathione S-transferase from Schistosoma
                     japonicum"
                     /label=GST
                     /translation="MSPILGYWKIKGLVQPTRLLLEYLEEKYEEHLYERDEGDKWRNKK
                     FELGLEFPNLPYYIDGDVKLTQSMAIIRYIADKHNMLGGCPKERAEISMLEGAVLDIRY
                     GVSRIAYSKDFETLKVDFLSKLPEMLKMFEDRLCHKTYLNGDHVTHPDFMLYDALDVVL
                     YMDPMCLDAFPKLVCFKKRIEAIPQIDKYLKSSKYIAWPLQGWQATFGGGDHPPK"
     primer_bind     869..891
                     /label=pGEX 5'
                     /note="pGEX vectors, Glutathione-S-transferase, forward
                     primer"
     CDS             918..941
                     /codon_start=1
                     /product="recognition and cleavage site for human
                     rhinovirus 3C and PreScission proteases"
                     /label=HRV 3C site
                     /translation="LEVLFQGP"
     primer_bind     complement(1326..1348)
                     /label=pGEX 3'
                     /note="pGEX vectors, reverse primer"
     primer_bind     complement(1493..1511)
                     /label=pBRforEco
                     /note="pBR322 vectors, upsteam of EcoRI site, forward
                     primer"
     promoter        1579..1683
                     /gene="bla"
                     /label=AmpR promoter
     CDS             1684..2544
                     /codon_start=1
                     /gene="bla"
                     /product="beta-lactamase"
                     /label=AmpR
                     /note="confers resistance to ampicillin, carbenicillin, and
                     related antibiotics"
                     /translation="MSIQHFRVALIPFFAAFCLPVFAHPETLVKVKDAEDQLGARVGYI
                     ELDLNSGKILESFRPEERFPMMSTFKVLLCGAVLSRVDAGQEQLGRRIHYSQNDLVEYS
                     PVTEKHLTDGMTVRELCSAAITMSDNTAANLLLTTIGGPKELTAFLHNMGDHVTRLDRW
                     EPELNEAIPNDERDTTMPAAMATTLRKLLTGELLTLASRQQLIDWMEADKVAGPLLRSA
                     LPAGWFIADKSGAGERGSRGIIAALGPDGKPSRIVVIYTTGSQATMDERNRQIAEIGAS
                     LIKHW"
     primer_bind     complement(1902..1921)
                     /label=Amp-R
                     /note="Ampicillin resistance gene, reverse primer"
     rep_origin      2715..3303
                     /direction=RIGHT
                     /label=ori
                     /note="high-copy-number ColE1/pMB1/pBR322/pUC origin of
                     replication"
     primer_bind     3204..3223
                     /label=pBR322ori-F
                     /note="pBR322 origin, forward primer"
     primer_bind     3457..3474
                     /label=L4440
                     /note="L4440 vector, forward primer"
     promoter        3547..3624
                     /gene="lacI (mutant)"
                     /label=lacIq promoter
                     /note="In the lacIq allele, a single base change in the
                     promoter boosts expression of the lacI gene about 10-fold."
     CDS             3625..4707
                     /codon_start=1
                     /gene="lacI"
                     /product="lac repressor"
                     /label=lacI
                     /note="The lac repressor binds to the lac operator to
                     inhibit transcription in E. coli. This inhibition can be
                     relieved by adding lactose or
                     isopropyl-beta-D-thiogalactopyranoside (IPTG)."
                     /translation="MKPVTLYDVAEYAGVSYQTVSRVVNQASHVSAKTREKVEAAMAEL
                     NYIPNRVAQQLAGKQSLLIGVATSSLALHAPSQIVAAIKSRADQLGASVVVSMVERSGV
                     EACKAAVHNLLAQRVSGLIINYPLDDQDAIAVEAACTNVPALFLDVSDQTPINSIIFSH
                     EDGTRLGVEHLVALGHQQIALLAGPLSSVSARLRLAGWHKYLTRNQIQPIAEREGDWSA
                     MSGFQQTMQMLNEGIVPTAMLVANDQMALGAMRAITESGLRVGADISVVGYDDTEDSSC
                     YIPPSTTIKQDFRLLGQTSVDRLLQLSQGQAVKGNQLLPVSLVKRKTTLAPNTQTASPR
                     ALADSLMQLARQVSRLESGQ"
     primer_bind     complement(3644..3663)
                     /label=LacI-R
                     /note="LacI, reverse primer"
     protein_bind    4720..4741
                     /label=CAP binding site
                     /bound_moiety="E. coli catabolite activator protein"
                     /note="CAP binding activates transcription in the presence
                     of cAMP."
     promoter        4756..4786
                     /label=lac promoter
                     /note="promoter for the E. coli lac operon"
     protein_bind    4794..4810
                     /label=lac operator
                     /bound_moiety="lac repressor encoded by lacI"
                     /note="The lac repressor binds to the lac operator to
                     inhibit transcription in E. coli. This inhibition can be
                     relieved by adding lactose or
                     isopropyl-beta-D-thiogalactopyranoside (IPTG)."
     primer_bind     4818..4834
                     /label=M13 rev
                     /note="common sequencing primer, one of multiple similar
                     variants"
     primer_bind     4818..4834
                     /label=M13 Reverse
                     /note="In lacZ gene. Also called M13-rev"
     CDS             4830..81
                     /codon_start=1
                     /gene="lacZ fragment"
                     /product="LacZ-alpha fragment of beta-galactosidase"
                     /label=lacZ-alpha
                     /translation="MTMITDSLAVVLQRRDWENPGVTQLNRLAAHPPFASWRNSEEART
                     DRPSQQLRSLNGEWRFAWFPAPEAVPESWLECDLPEADTVVVPSNWQMHGYDAPIYTNV
                     TYPITVNPPFVPTENPTGCYSLTFNVDESWLQEGQTRIIFDGVGITLSTARCTNASGVR
                     QPSEAVVWLCRS"
     primer_bind     complement(4850..4867)
                     /label=M13 Forward
                     /note="In lacZ gene. Also called M13-F20 or M13 (-21)
                     Forward"
     primer_bind     complement(4850..4866)
                     /label=M13 fwd
                     /note="common sequencing primer, one of multiple similar
                     variants"
     primer_bind     complement(4859..4881)
                     /label=M13/pUC Forward
                     /note="In lacZ gene"
ORIGIN
        1 acgttatcga ctgcacggtg caccaatgct tctggcgtca ggcagccatc ggaagctgtg
       61 gtatggctgt gcaggtcgta aatcactgca taattcgtgt cgctcaaggc gcactcccgt
      121 tctggataat gttttttgcg ccgacatcat aacggttctg gcaaatattc tgaaatgagc
      181 tgttgacaat taatcatcgg ctcgtataat gtgtggaatt gtgagcggat aacaatttca
      241 cacaggaaac agtattcatg tcccctatac taggttattg gaaaattaag ggccttgtgc
      301 aacccactcg acttcttttg gaatatcttg aagaaaaata tgaagagcat ttgtatgagc
      361 gcgatgaagg tgataaatgg cgaaacaaaa agtttgaatt gggtttggag tttcccaatc
      421 ttccttatta tattgatggt gatgttaaat taacacagtc tatggccatc atacgttata
      481 tagctgacaa gcacaacatg ttgggtggtt gtccaaaaga gcgtgcagag atttcaatgc
      541 ttgaaggagc ggttttggat attagatacg gtgtttcgag aattgcatat agtaaagact
      601 ttgaaactct caaagttgat tttcttagca agctacctga aatgctgaaa atgttcgaag
      661 atcgtttatg tcataaaaca tatttaaatg gtgatcatgt aacccatcct gacttcatgt
      721 tgtatgacgc tcttgatgtt gttttataca tggacccaat gtgcctggat gcgttcccaa
      781 aattagtttg ttttaaaaaa cgtattgaag ctatcccaca aattgataag tacttgaaat
      841 ccagcaagta tatagcatgg cctttgcagg gctggcaagc cacgtttggt ggtggcgacc
      901 atcctccaaa atcggatctg gaagttctgt tccaggggcc cctgggatcc gaaaatatac
      961 aaagcaactg tcatggccca atttcgatgg attttgccat tagtaaactg aagaaagcag
     1021 gtaatcagac tggactgtat gtacttcgat gcagtcctaa ggactttaat aaatattttt
     1081 tgacttttgc tgtcgagcga gaaaatgtca ttgaatataa acactgtttg attacaaaaa
     1141 atgagaatga agagtacaac ctcagtggga caaagaagaa cttcagcagt cttaaagatc
     1201 ttttgaattg ttaccagatg gaaactgttc gctcagacaa tataattttc cagtttacta
     1261 aatgagcggc cgcatcgtga ctgactgacg atctgcctcg cgcgtttcgg tgatgacggt
     1321 gaaaacctct gacacatgca gctcccggag acggtcacag cttgtctgta agcggatgcc
     1381 gggagcagac aagcccgtca gggcgcgtca gcgggtgttg gcgggtgtcg gggcgcagcc
     1441 atgacccagt cacgtagcga tagcggagtg tataattctt gaagacgaaa gggcctcgtg
     1501 atacgcctat ttttataggt taatgtcatg ataataatgg tttcttagac gtcaggtggc
     1561 acttttcggg gaaatgtgcg cggaacccct atttgtttat ttttctaaat acattcaaat
     1621 atgtatccgc tcatgagaca ataaccctga taaatgcttc aataatattg aaaaaggaag
     1681 agtatgagta ttcaacattt ccgtgtcgcc cttattccct tttttgcggc attttgcctt
     1741 cctgtttttg ctcacccaga aacgctggtg aaagtaaaag atgctgaaga tcagttgggt
     1801 gcacgagtgg gttacatcga actggatctc aacagcggta agatccttga gagttttcgc
     1861 cccgaagaac gttttccaat gatgagcact tttaaagttc tgctatgtgg cgcggtatta
     1921 tcccgtgttg acgccgggca agagcaactc ggtcgccgca tacactattc tcagaatgac
     1981 ttggttgagt actcaccagt cacagaaaag catcttacgg atggcatgac agtaagagaa
     2041 ttatgcagtg ctgccataac catgagtgat aacactgcgg ccaacttact tctgacaacg
     2101 atcggaggac cgaaggagct aaccgctttt ttgcacaaca tgggggatca tgtaactcgc
     2161 cttgatcgtt gggaaccgga gctgaatgaa gccataccaa acgacgagcg tgacaccacg
     2221 atgcctgcag caatggcaac aacgttgcgc aaactattaa ctggcgaact acttactcta
     2281 gcttcccggc aacaattaat agactggatg gaggcggata aagttgcagg accacttctg
     2341 cgctcggccc ttccggctgg ctggtttatt gctgataaat ctggagccgg tgagcgtggg
     2401 tctcgcggta tcattgcagc actggggcca gatggtaagc cctcccgtat cgtagttatc
     2461 tacacgacgg ggagtcaggc aactatggat gaacgaaata gacagatcgc tgagataggt
     2521 gcctcactga ttaagcattg gtaactgtca gaccaagttt actcatatat actttagatt
     2581 gatttaaaac ttcattttta atttaaaagg atctaggtga agatcctttt tgataatctc
     2641 atgaccaaaa tcccttaacg tgagttttcg ttccactgag cgtcagaccc cgtagaaaag
     2701 atcaaaggat cttcttgaga tccttttttt ctgcgcgtaa tctgctgctt gcaaacaaaa
     2761 aaaccaccgc taccagcggt ggtttgtttg ccggatcaag agctaccaac tctttttccg
     2821 aaggtaactg gcttcagcag agcgcagata ccaaatactg tccttctagt gtagccgtag
     2881 ttaggccacc acttcaagaa ctctgtagca ccgcctacat acctcgctct gctaatcctg
     2941 ttaccagtgg ctgctgccag tggcgataag tcgtgtctta ccgggttgga ctcaagacga
     3001 tagttaccgg ataaggcgca gcggtcgggc tgaacggggg gttcgtgcac acagcccagc
     3061 ttggagcgaa cgacctacac cgaactgaga tacctacagc gtgagctatg agaaagcgcc
     3121 acgcttcccg aagggagaaa ggcggacagg tatccggtaa gcggcagggt cggaacagga
     3181 gagcgcacga gggagcttcc agggggaaac gcctggtatc tttatagtcc tgtcgggttt
     3241 cgccacctct gacttgagcg tcgatttttg tgatgctcgt caggggggcg gagcctatgg
     3301 aaaaacgcca gcaacgcggc ctttttacgg ttcctggcct tttgctggcc ttttgctcac
     3361 atgttctttc ctgcgttatc ccctgattct gtggataacc gtattaccgc ctttgagtga
     3421 gctgataccg ctcgccgcag ccgaacgacc gagcgcagcg agtcagtgag cgaggaagcg
     3481 gaagagcgcc tgatgcggta ttttctcctt acgcatctgt gcggtatttc acaccgcata
     3541 aattccgaca ccatcgaatg gtgcaaaacc tttcgcggta tggcatgata gcgcccggaa
     3601 gagagtcaat tcagggtggt gaatgtgaaa ccagtaacgt tatacgatgt cgcagagtat
     3661 gccggtgtct cttatcagac cgtttcccgc gtggtgaacc aggccagcca cgtttctgcg
     3721 aaaacgcggg aaaaagtgga agcggcgatg gcggagctga attacattcc caaccgcgtg
     3781 gcacaacaac tggcgggcaa acagtcgttg ctgattggcg ttgccacctc cagtctggcc
     3841 ctgcacgcgc cgtcgcaaat tgtcgcggcg attaaatctc gcgccgatca actgggtgcc
     3901 agcgtggtgg tgtcgatggt agaacgaagc ggcgtcgaag cctgtaaagc ggcggtgcac
     3961 aatcttctcg cgcaacgcgt cagtgggctg atcattaact atccgctgga tgaccaggat
     4021 gccattgctg tggaagctgc ctgcactaat gttccggcgt tatttcttga tgtctctgac
     4081 cagacaccca tcaacagtat tattttctcc catgaagacg gtacgcgact gggcgtggag
     4141 catctggtcg cattgggtca ccagcaaatc gcgctgttag cgggcccatt aagttctgtc
     4201 tcggcgcgtc tgcgtctggc tggctggcat aaatatctca ctcgcaatca aattcagccg
     4261 atagcggaac gggaaggcga ctggagtgcc atgtccggtt ttcaacaaac catgcaaatg
     4321 ctgaatgagg gcatcgttcc cactgcgatg ctggttgcca acgatcagat ggcgctgggc
     4381 gcaatgcgcg ccattaccga gtccgggctg cgcgttggtg cggatatctc ggtagtggga
     4441 tacgacgata ccgaagacag ctcatgttat atcccgccgt caaccaccat caaacaggat
     4501 tttcgcctgc tggggcaaac cagcgtggac cgcttgctgc aactctctca gggccaggcg
     4561 gtgaagggca atcagctgtt gcccgtctca ctggtgaaaa gaaaaaccac cctggcgccc
     4621 aatacgcaaa ccgcctctcc ccgcgcgttg gccgattcat taatgcagct ggcacgacag
     4681 gtttcccgac tggaaagcgg gcagtgagcg caacgcaatt aatgtgagtt agctcactca
     4741 ttaggcaccc caggctttac actttatgct tccggctcgt atgttgtgtg gaattgtgag
     4801 cggataacaa tttcacacag gaaacagcta tgaccatgat tacggattca ctggccgtcg
     4861 ttttacaacg tcgtgactgg gaaaaccctg gcgttaccca acttaatcgc cttgcagcac
     4921 atcccccttt cgccagctgg cgtaatagcg aagaggcccg caccgatcgc ccttcccaac
     4981 agttgcgcag cctgaatggc gaatggcgct ttgcctggtt tccggcacca gaagcggtgc
     5041 cggaaagctg gctggagtgc gatcttcctg aggccgatac tgtcgtcgtc ccctcaaact
     5101 ggcagatgca cggttacgat gcgcccatct acaccaacgt aacctatccc attacggtca
     5161 atccgccgtt tgttcccacg gagaatccga cgggttgtta ctcgctcaca tttaatgttg
     5221 atgaaagctg gctacaggaa ggccagacgc gaattatttt tgatggcgtt ggaatt
//
