>Addgene plasmid #46448 | pGEX Jak2-SH2 | depositor partial sequence | sequence record 65618 | Insert sequence
GGATCCGAAAATATACAAAGCAACTGTCATGGCCCAATTTCGATGGATTTTGCCATTAGTAAACTGAAGA
AAGCAGGTAATCAGACTGGACTGTATGTACTTCGATGCAGTCCTAAGGACTTTAATAAATATTTTTTGAC
TTTTGCTGTCGAGCGAGAAAATGTCATTGAATATAAACACTGTTTGATTACAAAAAATGAGAATGAAGAG
TACAACCTCAGTGGGACAAAGAAGAACTTCAGCAGTCTTAAAGATCTTTTGAATTGTTACCAGATGGAAA
CTGTTCGCTCAGACAATATAATTTTCCAGTTTACTAAATGAGCGGCCGC
