>Addgene plasmid #46448 | pGEX Jak2-SH2 | addgene partial sequence | sequence record 66700 | pGEX5
TCGGATCTGGAGTTCTGTTCCAGGGGCCCCTGGGATCCGAAAATATACAAAGCAACTGTCATGGCCCAAT
TTCGATGGATTTTGCCATTAGTAAACTGAAGAAAGCAGGTAATCAGACTGGACTGTATGTACTTCGATGC
AGTCCTAAGGACTTTAATAAATATTTTTTGACTTTTGCTGTCGAGCGAGAAAATGTCATTGAATATAAAC
ACTGTTTGATTACAAAAAATGAGAATGAAGAGTACAACCTCAGTGGGACAAAGAAGAACTTCAGCAGTCT
TAAAGATCTTTTGAATTGTTACCAGATGGAAACTGTTCGCTCAGACAATATAATTTTCCAGTTTACTAAA
TGAGCGGCCGCATCGTGACTGACTGACGATCTGCCTCGCGCGTTTCGGTGATGACGGTGAAAACCTCTGA
CACATGCAGCTCCCGGAGACGGTCACAGCTTGTCTGTAAGCGGATGCCGGGAGCAGACAAGCCCGTCAGG
GCGCGTCAGCGGGTGTTGGCGGGTGTCGGGGCGCAGCCATGACCCAGTCACGTAGCGATAGCGGAGTGTA
TAATTCTTGAAGACGAAAGGGCCTCGTGATACGCCTATTTTTATAGGTTAATGTCATGATAATAATGGTT
TCTTAGACGTCAGGTGGCACTTTTCGGGGAAATGTGCGCGGAACCCCTATTTGTTTATTTTTCTAAATAC
ATTCAAATATGTATCCGCTCATGAGACAATAACCCTGATAAATGCTTCAATAATATTGAAAAAGGAAGAG
TATGAGTATTCAACATTTCCGTGTCGCCCTTATTCCCTTTTTTGCGGCATTTTGCCTTCCTGTTTTTGCT
CACCCA
